Addgene plasmid #106318: pLenti CRISPR V2 sgMTFMT_1
Purpose: Express Cas9 and sgRNA targeting MTFMT
Depositing lab: Richard Possemato. Depositing organization: NYU Grossman School of Medicine. Publication: Serine Catabolism by SHMT2 Is Required for Proper Mitochondrial Translation Initiation and Maintenance of Formylmethionyl-tRNAs. Minton DR, Nam M, McLaughlin DJ, Shin J, Bayraktar EC, Alvarez SW, Sviderskiy VO, Papagiannakopoulos T, Sabatini DM, Birsoy K, Possemato R. Mol Cell. 2018 Feb 15;69(4):610-621.e5. doi: 10.1016/j.molcel.2018.01.024. PubMed 29452640.
Backbone
  Vector backbone: pLENTICRISPR V2
  Backbone size w/o insert (bp): 13000
  Vector type: Mammalian Expression, Lentiviral, CRISPR
  Selectable markers: Puromycin
Growth in bacteria
  Bacterial resistance: Ampicillin, 100 μg/mL
  Growth temperature: 37°C
  Growth strain: NEB Stable
  Copy number: High Copy
Gene/Insert
  Gene/Insert name: sgRNA targeting MTFMT
  gRNA/shRNA sequence: AGAGTTAATCGACAAACTGG
  Species: H. sapiens (human)
Terms and licenses: Academic/Nonprofit Terms; Industry Terms: Not Available to Industry
How to cite: pLenti CRISPR V2 sgMTFMT_1 was a gift from Richard Possemato (Addgene plasmid # 106318 ; http://n2t.net/addgene:106318 ; RRID:Addgene_106318)
