[The description below was written by a language model from this plasmid's Addgene catalogue record and pLannotate feature annotations shown in this document.]
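Description:
pLenti CRISPR V2 sgMTFMT_1 is a third-generation-style, self-inactivating HIV-1 lentiviral transfer plasmid built on the pLENTICRISPR V2 backbone. It delivers both *Streptococcus pyogenes* Cas9 and a single guide RNA against human MTFMT from one vector. In bacteria it is maintained through a high-copy ColE1/pUC-type origin and selected with ampicillin via the β-lactamase gene. An f1 origin is also present. The backbone outside the viral region additionally carries an SV40/EM7-driven bleomycin/Zeocin resistance cassette, although the record lists puromycin as the mammalian selectable marker.

The viral genome is transcribed from a CMV enhancer/promoter fused to a truncated 5' LTR and ends in a ΔU3 3' LTR followed by a bGH polyadenylation signal. Between the LTRs lie the Ψ packaging signal, the Rev response element for nuclear export of the full-length RNA, and the cPPT/CTS, which aids nuclear import of the reverse-transcribed genome. A human U6 RNA polymerase III promoter drives the MTFMT-targeting spacer joined to the Cas9 guide scaffold. Downstream, an EF-1α core promoter drives Cas9, followed by the puromycin N-acetyltransferase coding sequence. The feature table does not annotate the linker between Cas9 and this coding sequence. A WPRE enhances transcript expression.

Once packaged into lentiviral particles with helper plasmids, the construct allows stable transduction of human cells, puromycin selection, and Cas9-mediated disruption of MTFMT. The associated publication concerns serine catabolism, mitochondrial translation initiation and formylmethionyl-tRNA maintenance. The "_1" in the name suggests it is one of several guides against this gene.
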