Features (pLannotate 1.2.2; 33 found; start..end, strand, type, name):
      1..380     +  enhancer       CMV enhancer: human cytomegalovirus immediate early enhancer
    381..580     +  promoter       CMV promoter: human cytomegalovirus (CMV) immediate early promoter
    598..778     +  LTR            5' LTR (truncated): truncated 5' long terminal repeat (LTR) from HIV-1
    825..950     +  misc_feature   HIV-1 Ψ: packaging signal of human immunodeficiency virus type 1
    934..1297    +  CDS            HIV-1 gag (fragment): gag protein from human immunodeficiency virus 1; gag
   1443..1676    +  misc_feature   RRE: The Rev response element (RRE) of HIV-1 allows for Rev-dependent mRNA export from the nucleus to the cytoplasm.
   2053..2153    +  CDS            Rev (fragment): human immunodeficiency virus 1 (HIV-1) Rev protein; rev; enhances nuclear export of unspliced and incompletely spliced viral mRNAs
   2203..2320    +  misc_feature   cPPT/CTS: central polypurine tract and central termination sequence of HIV-1
   2371..2611    +  promoter       U6 promoter: RNA polymerase III promoter for human U6 snRNA
   2641..2716    +  misc_RNA       gRNA scaffold: guide RNA scaffold for the Streptococcus pyogenes CRISPR/Cas9 system
   2734..2752    +  CDS            small t antigen (fragment): SV40 (simian virus 40) small t antigen
   2778..2989    +  promoter       EF-1α core promoter: core promoter for human elongation factor EF-1α
   3014..7117    +  CDS            Cas9: Cas9 (Csn1) endonuclease from the Streptococcus pyogenes Type II CRISPR/Cas system generates RNA-guided double strand breaks in DNA
   7255..7852    +  CDS            PuroR (fragment): puromycin N-acetyltransferase; pac from Streptomyces; confers resistance to puromycin
   7868..8456    +  misc_feature   WPRE: woodchuck hepatitis virus posttranscriptional regulatory element
   8507..8526    +  misc_feature   cPPT/CTS (fragment): central polypurine tract and central termination sequence of HIV-1
   8528..8761    +  LTR            3' LTR (ΔU3): self-inactivating 3' long terminal repeat (LTR) from HIV-1
   8793..9017    +  polyA_signal   bGH poly(A) signal: bovine growth hormone polyadenylation signal
   9021..9042    +  promoter       SV40 promoter (fragment): SV40 enhancer and early promoter
   9063..9491    +  rep_origin     f1 ori (sequence partly withheld): f1 bacteriophage origin of replication; arrow indicates direction of (+) strand synthesis
   9505..9834    +  promoter       SV40 promoter: SV40 enhancer and early promoter
   9882..9929    +  promoter       EM7 promoter: synthetic bacterial promoter&nbsp
   9948..10322   +  CDS            BleoR: antibiotic-binding protein; Sh ble from Streptoalloteichus hindustanus; confers resistance to bleomycin, phleomycin, and Zeocin™
  10332..10457   +  CDS            ble (fragment): BLE_KLEPN - Experimental evidence at protein level: Swiss-Prot protein existence level 1. Binding protein with a strong affinity to the bleomycin family of antibiotics. Binds to CL990; an antimitotic-antibiotic compound. From Klebsiella pneumoniae.
  10452..10573   +  polyA_signal   SV40 poly(A) signal: SV40 polyadenylation signal
  10644..10666   -  protein_bind   lac operator (fragment): The lac repressor binds to the lac operator to inhibit transcription in E. coli. This inhibition can be relieved by adding lactose or isopropyl-β-D-thiogalactopyranoside (IPTG). lac repressor encoded by lacI
  10670..10700   -  promoter       lac promoter: promoter for the E. coli lac operon
  10715..10736   -  protein_bind   CAP binding site: CAP binding activates transcription in the presence of cAMP. E. coli catabolite activator protein
  10749..10841   -  CDS            lacI (fragment): lac repressor; lacI; The lac repressor binds to the lac operator to inhibit transcription in E. coli. This inhibition can be relieved by adding lactose or isopropyl-β-D-thiogalactopyranoside (IPTG).
  11024..11612   -  rep_origin     ori: high-copy-number ColE1/pMB1/pBR322/pUC origin of replication
  11783..12643   -  CDS            AmpR: β-lactamase; bla; confers resistance to ampicillin, carbenicillin, and related antibiotics
  12644..12748   -  promoter       AmpR promoter: bla
  12807..12859   -  misc_feature   bom (fragment): basis of mobility region from pBR322
>Addgene plasmid #106318 | pLenti CRISPR V2 sgMTFMT_1 | addgene full sequence | sequence record 209329 | Addgene NGS Result
GACATTGATTATTGACTAGTTATTAATAGTAATCAATTACGGGGTCATTAGTTCATAGCCCATATATGGA
GTTCCGCGTTACATAACTTACGGTAAATGGCCCGCCTGGCTGACCGCCCAACGACCCCCGCCCATTGACG
TCAATAATGACGTATGTTCCCATAGTAACGCCAATAGGGACTTTCCATTGACGTCAATGGGTGGAGTATT
TACGGTAAACTGCCCACTTGGCAGTACATCAAGTGTATCATATGCCAAGTACGCCCCCTATTGACGTCAA
TGACGGTAAATGGCCCGCCTGGCATTATGCCCAGTACATGACCTTATGGGACTTTCCTACTTGGCAGTAC
ATCTACGTATTAGTCATCGCTATTACCATGGTGATGCGGTTTTGGCAGTACATCAATGGGCGTGGATAGC
GGTTTGACTCACGGGGATTTCCAAGTCTCCACCCCATTGACGTCAATGGGAGTTTGTTTTGGCACCAAAA
TCAACGGGACTTTCCAAAATGTCGTAACAACTCCGCCCCATTGACGCAAATGGGCGGTAGGCGTGTACGG
TGGGAGGTCTATATAAGCAGCGCGTTTTGCCTGTACTGGGTCTCTCTGGTTAGACCAGATCTGAGCCTGG
GAGCTCTCTGGCTAACTAGGGAACCCACTGCTTAAGCCTCAATAAAGCTTGCCTTGAGTGCTTCAAGTAG
TGTGTGCCCGTCTGTTGTGTGACTCTGGTAACTAGAGATCCCTCAGACCCTTTTAGTCAGTGTGGAAAAT
CTCTAGCAGTGGCGCCCGAACAGGGACTTGAAAGCGAAAGGGAAACCAGAGGAGCTCTCTCGACGCAGGA
CTCGGCTTGCTGAAGCGCGCACGGCAAGAGGCGAGGGGCGGCGACTGGTGAGTACGCCAAAAATTTTGAC
TAGCGGAGGCTAGAAGGAGAGAGATGGGTGCGAGAGCGTCAGTATTAAGCGGGGGAGAATTAGATCGCGA
TGGGAAAAAATTCGGTTAAGGCCAGGGGGAAAGAAAAAATATAAATTAAAACATATAGTATGGGCAAGCA
GGGAGCTAGAACGATTCGCAGTTAATCCTGGCCTGTTAGAAACATCAGAAGGCTGTAGACAAATACTGGG
ACAGCTACAACCATCCCTTCAGACAGGATCAGAAGAACTTAGATCATTATATAATACAGTAGCAACCCTC
TATTGTGTGCATCAAAGGATAGAGATAAAAGACACCAAGGAAGCTTTAGACAAGATAGAGGAAGAGCAAA
ACAAAAGTAAGACCACCGCACAGCAAGCGGCCGCTGATCTTCAGACCTGGAGGAGGAGATATGAGGGACA
ATTGGAGAAGTGAATTATATAAATATAAAGTAGTAAAAATTGAACCATTAGGAGTAGCACCCACCAAGGC
AAAGAGAAGAGTGGTGCAGAGAGAAAAAAGAGCAGTGGGAATAGGAGCTTTGTTCCTTGGGTTCTTGGGA
GCAGCAGGAAGCACTATGGGCGCAGCGTCAATGACGCTGACGGTACAGGCCAGACAATTATTGTCTGGTA
TAGTGCAGCAGCAGAACAATTTGCTGAGGGCTATTGAGGCGCAACAGCATCTGTTGCAACTCACAGTCTG
GGGCATCAAGCAGCTCCAGGCAAGAATCCTGGCTGTGGAAAGATACCTAAAGGATCAACAGCTCCTGGGG
ATTTGGGGTTGCTCTGGAAAACTCATTTGCACCACTGCTGTGCCTTGGAATGCTAGTTGGAGTAATAAAT
CTCTGGAACAGATTTGGAATCACACGACCTGGATGGAGTGGGACAGAGAAATTAACAATTACACAAGCTT
AATACACTCCTTAATTGAAGAATCGCAAAACCAGCAAGAAAAGAATGAACAAGAATTATTGGAATTAGAT
AAATGGGCAAGTTTGTGGAATTGGTTTAACATAACAAATTGGCTGTGGTATATAAAATTATTCATAATGA
TAGTAGGAGGCTTGGTAGGTTTAAGAATAGTTTTTGCTGTACTTTCTATAGTGAATAGAGTTAGGCAGGG
ATATTCACCATTATCGTTTCAGACCCACCTCCCAACCCCGAGGGGACCCGACAGGCCCGAAGGAATAGAA
GAAGAAGGTGGAGAGAGAGACAGAGACAGATCCATTCGATTAGTGAACGGATCGGCACTGCGTGCGCCAA
TTCTGCAGACAAATGGCAGTATTCATCCACAATTTTAAAAGAAAAGGGGGGATTGGGGGGTACAGTGCAG
GGGAAAGAATAGTAGACATAATAGCAACAGACATACAAACTAAAGAATTACAAAAACAAATTACAAAAAT
TCAAAATTTTCGGGTTTATTACAGGGACAGCAGAGATCCAGTTTGGTTAATTAAGGTACCGAGGGCCTAT
TTCCCATGATTCCTTCATATTTGCATATACGATACAAGGCTGTTAGAGAGATAATTAGAATTAATTTGAC
TGTAAACACAAAGATATTAGTACAAAATACGTGACGTAGAAAGTAATAATTTCTTGGGTAGTTTGCAGTT
TTAAAATTATGTTTTAAAATGGACTATCATATGCTTACCGTAACTTGAAAGTATTTCGATTTCTTGGCTT
TATATATCTTGTGGAAAGGACGAAACACCGAGAGTTAATCGACAAACTGGGTTTTAGAGCTAGAAATAGC
AAGTTAAAATAAGGCTAGTCCGTTATCAACTTGAAAAAGTGGCACCGAGTCGGTGCTTTTTTGAATTCGC
TAGCTAGGTCTTGAAAGGAGTGGGAATTGGCTCCGGTGCCCGTCAGTGGGCAGAGCGCACATCGCCCACA
GTCCCCGAGAAGTTGGGGGGAGGGGTCGGCAATTGATCCGGTGCCTAGAGAAGGTGGCGCGGGGTAAACT
GGGAAAGTGATGTCGTGTACTGGCTCCGCCTTTTTCCCGAGGGTGGGGGAGAACCGTATATAAGTGCAGT
AGTCGCCGTGAACGTTCTTTTTCGCAACGGGTTTGCCGCCAGAACACAGGACCGGTTCTAGAGCGCTGCC
ACCATGGACAAGAAGTACAGCATCGGCCTGGACATCGGCACCAACTCTGTGGGCTGGGCCGTGATCACCG
ACGAGTACAAGGTGCCCAGCAAGAAATTCAAGGTGCTGGGCAACACCGACCGGCACAGCATCAAGAAGAA
CCTGATCGGAGCCCTGCTGTTCGACAGCGGCGAAACAGCCGAGGCCACCCGGCTGAAGAGAACCGCCAGA
AGAAGATACACCAGACGGAAGAACCGGATCTGCTATCTGCAAGAGATCTTCAGCAACGAGATGGCCAAGG
TGGACGACAGCTTCTTCCACAGACTGGAAGAGTCCTTCCTGGTGGAAGAGGATAAGAAGCACGAGCGGCA
CCCCATCTTCGGCAACATCGTGGACGAGGTGGCCTACCACGAGAAGTACCCCACCATCTACCACCTGAGA
AAGAAACTGGTGGACAGCACCGACAAGGCCGACCTGCGGCTGATCTATCTGGCCCTGGCCCACATGATCA
AGTTCCGGGGCCACTTCCTGATCGAGGGCGACCTGAACCCCGACAACAGCGACGTGGACAAGCTGTTCAT
CCAGCTGGTGCAGACCTACAACCAGCTGTTCGAGGAAAACCCCATCAACGCCAGCGGCGTGGACGCCAAG
GCCATCCTGTCTGCCAGACTGAGCAAGAGCAGACGGCTGGAAAATCTGATCGCCCAGCTGCCCGGCGAGA
AGAAGAATGGCCTGTTCGGAAACCTGATTGCCCTGAGCCTGGGCCTGACCCCCAACTTCAAGAGCAACTT
CGACCTGGCCGAGGATGCCAAACTGCAGCTGAGCAAGGACACCTACGACGACGACCTGGACAACCTGCTG
GCCCAGATCGGCGACCAGTACGCCGACCTGTTTCTGGCCGCCAAGAACCTGTCCGACGCCATCCTGCTGA
GCGACATCCTGAGAGTGAACACCGAGATCACCAAGGCCCCCCTGAGCGCCTCTATGATCAAGAGATACGA
CGAGCACCACCAGGACCTGACCCTGCTGAAAGCTCTCGTGCGGCAGCAGCTGCCTGAGAAGTACAAAGAG
ATTTTCTTCGACCAGAGCAAGAACGGCTACGCCGGCTACATTGACGGCGGAGCCAGCCAGGAAGAGTTCT
ACAAGTTCATCAAGCCCATCCTGGAAAAGATGGACGGCACCGAGGAACTGCTCGTGAAGCTGAACAGAGA
GGACCTGCTGCGGAAGCAGCGGACCTTCGACAACGGCAGCATCCCCCACCAGATCCACCTGGGAGAGCTG
CACGCCATTCTGCGGCGGCAGGAAGATTTTTACCCATTCCTGAAGGACAACCGGGAAAAGATCGAGAAGA
TCCTGACCTTCCGCATCCCCTACTACGTGGGCCCTCTGGCCAGGGGAAACAGCAGATTCGCCTGGATGAC
CAGAAAGAGCGAGGAAACCATCACCCCCTGGAACTTCGAGGAAGTGGTGGACAAGGGCGCTTCCGCCCAG
AGCTTCATCGAGCGGATGACCAACTTCGATAAGAACCTGCCCAACGAGAAGGTGCTGCCCAAGCACAGCC
TGCTGTACGAGTACTTCACCGTGTATAACGAGCTGACCAAAGTGAAATACGTGACCGAGGGAATGAGAAA
GCCCGCCTTCCTGAGCGGCGAGCAGAAAAAGGCCATCGTGGACCTGCTGTTCAAGACCAACCGGAAAGTG
ACCGTGAAGCAGCTGAAAGAGGACTACTTCAAGAAAATCGAGTGCTTCGACTCCGTGGAAATCTCCGGCG
TGGAAGATCGGTTCAACGCCTCCCTGGGCACATACCACGATCTGCTGAAAATTATCAAGGACAAGGACTT
CCTGGACAATGAGGAAAACGAGGACATTCTGGAAGATATCGTGCTGACCCTGACACTGTTTGAGGACAGA
GAGATGATCGAGGAACGGCTGAAAACCTATGCCCACCTGTTCGACGACAAAGTGATGAAGCAGCTGAAGC
GGCGGAGATACACCGGCTGGGGCAGGCTGAGCCGGAAGCTGATCAACGGCATCCGGGACAAGCAGTCCGG
CAAGACAATCCTGGATTTCCTGAAGTCCGACGGCTTCGCCAACAGAAACTTCATGCAGCTGATCCACGAC
GACAGCCTGACCTTTAAAGAGGACATCCAGAAAGCCCAGGTGTCCGGCCAGGGCGATAGCCTGCACGAGC
ACATTGCCAATCTGGCCGGCAGCCCCGCCATTAAGAAGGGCATCCTGCAGACAGTGAAGGTGGTGGACGA
GCTCGTGAAAGTGATGGGCCGGCACAAGCCCGAGAACATCGTGATCGAAATGGCCAGAGAGAACCAGACC
ACCCAGAAGGGACAGAAGAACAGCCGCGAGAGAATGAAGCGGATCGAAGAGGGCATCAAAGAGCTGGGCA
GCCAGATCCTGAAAGAACACCCCGTGGAAAACACCCAGCTGCAGAACGAGAAGCTGTACCTGTACTACCT
GCAGAATGGGCGGGATATGTACGTGGACCAGGAACTGGACATCAACCGGCTGTCCGACTACGATGTGGAC
CATATCGTGCCTCAGAGCTTTCTGAAGGACGACTCCATCGACAACAAGGTGCTGACCAGAAGCGACAAGA
ACCGGGGCAAGAGCGACAACGTGCCCTCCGAAGAGGTCGTGAAGAAGATGAAGAACTACTGGCGGCAGCT
GCTGAACGCCAAGCTGATTACCCAGAGAAAGTTCGACAATCTGACCAAGGCCGAGAGAGGCGGCCTGAGC
GAACTGGATAAGGCCGGCTTCATCAAGAGACAGCTGGTGGAAACCCGGCAGATCACAAAGCACGTGGCAC
AGATCCTGGACTCCCGGATGAACACTAAGTACGACGAGAATGACAAGCTGATCCGGGAAGTGAAAGTGAT
CACCCTGAAGTCCAAGCTGGTGTCCGATTTCCGGAAGGATTTCCAGTTTTACAAAGTGCGCGAGATCAAC
AACTACCACCACGCCCACGACGCCTACCTGAACGCCGTCGTGGGAACCGCCCTGATCAAAAAGTACCCTA
AGCTGGAAAGCGAGTTCGTGTACGGCGACTACAAGGTGTACGACGTGCGGAAGATGATCGCCAAGAGCGA
GCAGGAAATCGGCAAGGCTACCGCCAAGTACTTCTTCTACAGCAACATCATGAACTTTTTCAAGACCGAG
ATTACCCTGGCCAACGGCGAGATCCGGAAGCGGCCTCTGATCGAGACAAACGGCGAAACCGGGGAGATCG
TGTGGGATAAGGGCCGGGATTTTGCCACCGTGCGGAAAGTGCTGAGCATGCCCCAAGTGAATATCGTGAA
AAAGACCGAGGTGCAGACAGGCGGCTTCAGCAAAGAGTCTATCCTGCCCAAGAGGAACAGCGATAAGCTG
ATCGCCAGAAAGAAGGACTGGGACCCTAAGAAGTACGGCGGCTTCGACAGCCCCACCGTGGCCTATTCTG
TGCTGGTGGTGGCCAAAGTGGAAAAGGGCAAGTCCAAGAAACTGAAGAGTGTGAAAGAGCTGCTGGGGAT
CACCATCATGGAAAGAAGCAGCTTCGAGAAGAATCCCATCGACTTTCTGGAAGCCAAGGGCTACAAAGAA
GTGAAAAAGGACCTGATCATCAAGCTGCCTAAGTACTCCCTGTTCGAGCTGGAAAACGGCCGGAAGAGAA
TGCTGGCCTCTGCCGGCGAACTGCAGAAGGGAAACGAACTGGCCCTGCCCTCCAAATATGTGAACTTCCT
GTACCTGGCCAGCCACTATGAGAAGCTGAAGGGCTCCCCCGAGGATAATGAGCAGAAACAGCTGTTTGTG
GAACAGCACAAGCACTACCTGGACGAGATCATCGAGCAGATCAGCGAGTTCTCCAAGAGAGTGATCCTGG
CCGACGCTAATCTGGACAAAGTGCTGTCCGCCTACAACAAGCACCGGGATAAGCCCATCAGAGAGCAGGC
CGAGAATATCATCCACCTGTTTACCCTGACCAATCTGGGAGCCCCTGCCGCCTTCAAGTACTTTGACACC
ACCATCGACCGGAAGAGGTACACCAGCACCAAAGAGGTGCTGGACGCCACCCTGATCCACCAGAGCATCA
CCGGCCTGTACGAGACACGGATCGACCTGTCTCAGCTGGGAGGCGACAAGCGACCTGCCGCCACAAAGAA
GGCTGGACAGGCTAAGAAGAAGAAAGATTACAAAGACGATGACGATAAGGGATCCGGCGCAACAAACTTC
TCTCTGCTGAAACAAGCCGGAGATGTCGAAGAGAATCCTGGACCGACCGAGTACAAGCCCACGGTGCGCC
TCGCCACCCGCGACGACGTCCCCAGGGCCGTACGCACCCTCGCCGCCGCGTTCGCCGACTACCCCGCCAC
GCGCCACACCGTCGATCCGGACCGCCACATCGAGCGGGTCACCGAGCTGCAAGAACTCTTCCTCACGCGC
GTCGGGCTCGACATCGGCAAGGTGTGGGTCGCGGACGACGGCGCCGCGGTGGCGGTCTGGACCACGCCGG
AGAGCGTCGAAGCGGGGGCGGTGTTCGCCGAGATCGGCCCGCGCATGGCCGAGTTGAGCGGTTCCCGGCT
GGCCGCGCAGCAACAGATGGAAGGCCTCCTGGCGCCGCACCGGCCCAAGGAGCCCGCGTGGTTCCTGGCC
ACCGTCGGAGTCTCGCCCGACCACCAGGGCAAGGGTCTGGGCAGCGCCGTCGTGCTCCCCGGAGTGGAGG
CGGCCGAGCGCGCCGGGGTGCCCGCCTTCCTGGAGACCTCCGCGCCCCGCAACCTCCCCTTCTACGAGCG
GCTCGGCTTCACCGTCACCGCCGACGTCGAGGTGCCCGAAGGACCGCGCACCTGGTGCATGACCCGCAAG
CCCGGTGCCTGAACGCGTTAAGTCGACAATCAACCTCTGGATTACAAAATTTGTGAAAGATTGACTGGTA
TTCTTAACTATGTTGCTCCTTTTACGCTATGTGGATACGCTGCTTTAATGCCTTTGTATCATGCTATTGC
TTCCCGTATGGCTTTCATTTTCTCCTCCTTGTATAAATCCTGGTTGCTGTCTCTTTATGAGGAGTTGTGG
CCCGTTGTCAGGCAACGTGGCGTGGTGTGCACTGTGTTTGCTGACGCAACCCCCACTGGTTGGGGCATTG
CCACCACCTGTCAGCTCCTTTCCGGGACTTTCGCTTTCCCCCTCCCTATTGCCACGGCGGAACTCATCGC
CGCCTGCCTTGCCCGCTGCTGGACAGGGGCTCGGCTGTTGGGCACTGACAATTCCGTGGTGTTGTCGGGG
AAATCATCGTCCTTTCCTTGGCTGCTCGCCTGTGTTGCCACCTGGATTCTGCGCGGGACGTCCTTCTGCT
ACGTCCCTTCGGCCCTCAATCCAGCGGACCTTCCTTCCCGCGGCCTGCTGCCGGCTCTGCGGCCTCTTCC
GCGTCTTCGCCTTCGCCCTCAGACGAGTCGGATCTCCCTTTGGGCCGCCTCCCCGCGTCGACTTTAAGAC
CAATGACTTACAAGGCAGCTGTAGATCTTAGCCACTTTTTAAAAGAAAAGGGGGGACTGGAAGGGCTAAT
TCACTCCCAACGAAGACAAGATCTGCTTTTTGCTTGTACTGGGTCTCTCTGGTTAGACCAGATCTGAGCC
TGGGAGCTCTCTGGCTAACTAGGGAACCCACTGCTTAAGCCTCAATAAAGCTTGCCTTGAGTGCTTCAAG
TAGTGTGTGCCCGTCTGTTGTGTGACTCTGGTAACTAGAGATCCCTCAGACCCTTTTAGTCAGTGTGGAA
AATCTCTAGCAGGGCCCGTTTAAACCCGCTGATCAGCCTCGACTGTGCCTTCTAGTTGCCAGCCATCTGT
TGTTTGCCCCTCCCCCGTGCCTTCCTTGACCCTGGAAGGTGCCACTCCCACTGTCCTTTCCTAATAAAAT
GAGGAAATTGCATCGCATTGTCTGAGTAGGTGTCATTCTATTCTGGGGGGTGGGGTGGGGCAGGACAGCA
AGGGGGAGGATTGGGAAGACAATAGCAGGCATGCTGGGGATGCGGTGGGCTCTATGGCTTCTGAGGCGGA
AAGAACCAGCTGGGGCTCTAGGGGGTATCCCC
[124 nt withheld, positions 9063-9186]
C
[91 nt withheld, positions 9188-9278]
A
[49 nt withheld, positions 9280-9328]
CCTTTGACGTTGGAGTCCACGTTCTTT
[37 nt withheld, positions 9356-9392]
ACCCTATCTCGGTCTATTCTTTTGATTTATAAGGGATTTTGCCGATTTCGGCCTATTGGTTAAAAAATGA
GCTGATTTAACAAAAATTTAACGCGAATTAATTCTGTGGAATGTGTGTCAGTTAGGGTGTGGAAAGTCCC
CAGGCTCCCCAGCAGGCAGAAGTATGCAAAGCATGCATCTCAATTAGTCAGCAACCAGGTGTGGAAAGTC
CCCAGGCTCCCCAGCAGGCAGAAGTATGCAAAGCATGCATCTCAATTAGTCAGCAACCATAGTCCCGCCC
CTAACTCCGCCCATCCCGCCCCTAACTCCGCCCAGTTCCGCCCATTCTCCGCCCCATGGCTGACTAATTT
TTTTTATTTATGCAGAGGCCGAGGCCGCCTCTGCCTCTGAGCTATTCCAGAAGTAGTGAGGAGGCTTTTT
TGGAGGCCTAGGCTTTTGCAAAAAGCTCCCGGGAGCTTGTATATCCATTTTCGGATCTGATCAGCACGTG
TTGACAATTAATCATCGGCATAGTATATCGGCATAGTATAATACGACAAGGTGAGGAACTAAACCATGGC
CAAGTTGACCAGTGCCGTTCCGGTGCTCACCGCGCGCGACGTCGCCGGAGCGGTCGAGTTCTGGACCGAC
CGGCTCGGGTTCTCCCGGGACTTCGTGGAGGACGACTTCGCCGGTGTGGTCCGGGACGACGTGACCCTGT
TCATCAGCGCGGTCCAGGACCAGGTGGTGCCGGACAACACCCTGGCCTGGGTGTGGGTGCGCGGCCTGGA
CGAGCTGTACGCCGAGTGGTCGGAGGTCGTGTCCACGAACTTCCGGGACGCCTCCGGGCCGGCCATGACC
GAGATCGGCGAGCAGCCGTGGGGGCGGGAGTTCGCCCTGCGCGACCCGGCCGGCAACTGCGTGCACTTCG
TGGCCGAGGAGCAGGACTGACACGTGCTACGAGATTTCGATTCCACCGCCGCCTTCTATGAAAGGTTGGG
CTTCGGAATCGTTTTCCGGGACGCCGGCTGGATGATCCTCCAGCGCGGGGATCTCATGCTGGAGTTCTTC
GCCCACCCCAACTTGTTTATTGCAGCTTATAATGGTTACAAATAAAGCAATAGCATCACAAATTTCACAA
ATAAAGCATTTTTTTCACTGCATTCTAGTTGTGGTTTGTCCAAACTCATCAATGTATCTTATCATGTCTG
TATACCGTCGACCTCTAGCTAGAGCTTGGCGTAATCATGGTCATAGCTGTTTCCTGTGTGAAATTGTTAT
CCGCTCACAATTCCACACAACATACGAGCCGGAAGCATAAAGTGTAAAGCCTGGGGTGCCTAATGAGTGA
GCTAACTCACATTAATTGCGTTGCGCTCACTGCCCGCTTTCCAGTCGGGAAACCTGTCGTGCCAGCTGCA
TTAATGAATCGGCCAACGCGCGGGGAGAGGCGGTTTGCGTATTGGGCGCTCTTCCGCTTCCTCGCTCACT
GACTCGCTGCGCTCGGTCGTTCGGCTGCGGCGAGCGGTATCAGCTCACTCAAAGGCGGTAATACGGTTAT
CCACAGAATCAGGGGATAACGCAGGAAAGAACATGTGAGCAAAAGGCCAGCAAAAGGCCAGGAACCGTAA
AAAGGCCGCGTTGCTGGCGTTTTTCCATAGGCTCCGCCCCCCTGACGAGCATCACAAAAATCGACGCTCA
AGTCAGAGGTGGCGAAACCCGACAGGACTATAAAGATACCAGGCGTTTCCCCCTGGAAGCTCCCTCGTGC
GCTCTCCTGTTCCGACCCTGCCGCTTACCGGATACCTGTCCGCCTTTCTCCCTTCGGGAAGCGTGGCGCT
TTCTCATAGCTCACGCTGTAGGTATCTCAGTTCGGTGTAGGTCGTTCGCTCCAAGCTGGGCTGTGTGCAC
GAACCCCCCGTTCAGCCCGACCGCTGCGCCTTATCCGGTAACTATCGTCTTGAGTCCAACCCGGTAAGAC
ACGACTTATCGCCACTGGCAGCAGCCACTGGTAACAGGATTAGCAGAGCGAGGTATGTAGGCGGTGCTAC
AGAGTTCTTGAAGTGGTGGCCTAACTACGGCTACACTAGAAGAACAGTATTTGGTATCTGCGCTCTGCTG
AAGCCAGTTACCTTCGGAAAAAGAGTTGGTAGCTCTTGATCCGGCAAACAAACCACCGCTGGTAGCGGTG
GTTTTTTTGTTTGCAAGCAGCAGATTACGCGCAGAAAAAAAGGATCTCAAGAAGATCCTTTGATCTTTTC
TACGGGGTCTGACGCTCAGTGGAACGAAAACTCACGTTAAGGGATTTTGGTCATGAGATTATCAAAAAGG
ATCTTCACCTAGATCCTTTTAAATTAAAAATGAAGTTTTAAATCAATCTAAAGTATATATGAGTAAACTT
GGTCTGACAGTTACCAATGCTTAATCAGTGAGGCACCTATCTCAGCGATCTGTCTATTTCGTTCATCCAT
AGTTGCCTGACTCCCCGTCGTGTAGATAACTACGATACGGGAGGGCTTACCATCTGGCCCCAGTGCTGCA
ATGATACCGCGAGACCCACGCTCACCGGCTCCAGATTTATCAGCAATAAACCAGCCAGCCGGAAGGGCCG
AGCGCAGAAGTGGTCCTGCAACTTTATCCGCCTCCATCCAGTCTATTAATTGTTGCCGGGAAGCTAGAGT
AAGTAGTTCGCCAGTTAATAGTTTGCGCAACGTTGTTGCCATTGCTACAGGCATCGTGGTGTCACGCTCG
TCGTTTGGTATGGCTTCATTCAGCTCCGGTTCCCAACGATCAAGGCGAGTTACATGATCCCCCATGTTGT
GCAAAAAAGCGGTTAGCTCCTTCGGTCCTCCGATCGTTGTCAGAAGTAAGTTGGCCGCAGTGTTATCACT
CATGGTTATGGCAGCACTGCATAATTCTCTTACTGTCATGCCATCCGTAAGATGCTTTTCTGTGACTGGT
GAGTACTCAACCAAGTCATTCTGAGAATAGTGTATGCGGCGACCGAGTTGCTCTTGCCCGGCGTCAATAC
GGGATAATACCGCGCCACATAGCAGAACTTTAAAAGTGCTCATCATTGGAAAACGTTCTTCGGGGCGAAA
ACTCTCAAGGATCTTACCGCTGTTGAGATCCAGTTCGATGTAACCCACTCGTGCACCCAACTGATCTTCA
GCATCTTTTACTTTCACCAGCGTTTCTGGGTGAGCAAAAACAGGAAGGCAAAATGCCGCAAAAAAGGGAA
TAAGGGCGACACGGAAATGTTGAATACTCATACTCTTCCTTTTTCAATATTATTGAAGCATTTATCAGGG
TTATTGTCTCATGAGCGGATACATATTTGAATGTATTTAGAAAAATAAACAAATAGGGGTTCCGCGCACA
TTTCCCCGAAAAGTGCCACCTGACGTCGACGGATCGGGAGATCTCCCGATCCCCTATGGTGCACTCTCAG
TACAATCTGCTCTGATGCCGCATAGTTAAGCCAGTATCTGCTCCCTGCTTGTGTGTTGGAGGTCGCTGAG
TAGTGCGCGAGCAAAATTTAAGCTACAACAAGGCAAGGCTTGACCGACAATTGCATGAAGAATCTGCTTA
GGGTTAGGCGTTTTGCGCTGCTTCGCGATGTACGGGCCAGATATACGCGTT
